>Addgene plasmid #148589 | pAc5.1B-EGFP-DmCaf40-Y139DG146E_AE | depositor full sequence | sequence record 291037 | Full Sequence
CTTCAAGGAATTAATTCTATATTCTAAAAACACAAATGATACTTCTAAAAAAAATCATGAATGGCATCAA
CTCTGAATCAAATCTTTGCAGATGCACCTACTTCTCATTTCCACTGTCACATCATTTTTCCAGATCTCGC
TGCCTGTTATGTGGCCCACAAACCAAGACACGTTTTATGGCCATTAAAGCTGGCTGATCGTCGCCAAACA
CCAAATACATATCAATATGTACATTCGAGAAAGAAGCGATCAAAGAAGCGTCTTCGGGCGAGTAGGAGAA
TGCGGAGGAGAAGGAGAACGAGCTGATCTAGTATCTCTCCACAATCCAATGCCAACTGACCAACTGGCCA
TATTCGGAGCAATTTGAAGCCAATTTCCATCGCCTGGCGATCGCTCCATTCTTGGCTATATGTTTTTCAC
CGTTCCCGGGGCCATTTTCAAAGACTCGTCGGTAAGATAAGATTGTGTCACTCGCTGTCTCTCTTCATTT
GTCGAAGAATGCTGAGGAATTTCGCGATGACGTCGGCGAGTATTTTGAAGAATGAGAATAATTTGTATTT
ATACGAAAATCAGTTAGTGGAATTTTCTACAAAAACATGTTATCTATAGATAATTTTGTTGCAAAATATG
TTGACTATGACAAAGATTGTATGTATATACCTTTAATGTATTCTCATTTTCTTATGTATTTATAATGGCA
ATGATGATACTGATGATATTTTAAGATGATGCCAGACCACAGGCTGATTTCTGCGTCTTTTGCCGAACGC
AGTGCATGTGCGGTTGTTGTTTTTTGGAATAGTTTCAATTTTCGGACTGTCCGCTTTGATTTCAGTTTCT
TGGCTTATTCAAAAAGCAAAGTAAAGCCAAAAAAGCGAGATGGCAATACCAAATGCGGCAAAACGGTAGT
GGAAGGAAAGGGGTGCGGGGCAGCGGAAGGAAGGGTGGGGCGGGGCGTGGCGGGGTCTGTGGCTGGGCGC
GACGTCACCGACGTTGGAGCCACTCCTTTGACCATGTGTGCGTGTGTGTATTATTCGTGTCTCGCCACTC
GCCGGTTGTTTTTTTCTTTTTATCTCGCTCTCTCTAGCGCCATCTCGTACGCATGCTCAACGCACCGCAT
GTTGCCGTGTCCTTTATGCGTCATTTTGGCTCGAAATAGGCAATTATTTAAACAAAGATTAGTCAACGAA
AACGCTAAAATAAATAAGTCTACAATATGGTTACTTATTGCCATGTGTGTGCAGCCAACGATAGCAACAA
AAGCAACAACACAGTGGCTTTCCCTCTTTCACTTTTTGTTTGCAAGCGCGTGCGAGCAAGACGGCACGAC
CGGCAAACGCAATTACGCTGACAAAGAGCAGACGAAGTTTTGGCCGAAAAACATCAAGGCGCCTGATACG
AATGCATTTGCAATAACAATTGCGATATTTAATATTGTTTATGAAGCTGTTTGACTTCAAAACACACAAA
AAAAAAAATAAAACAAATTATTTGAAAGAGAATTAGGAATCGGACAGCTTATCGTTACGGGCTAACAGCA
CACCGAGACGAAATAGCTTACCTGACGTCACAGCCTCTGGAAGAACTGCCGCCAAGCAGAGAGAGAGAGA
AAAAGAGGGAGAGCAGCTTAGACCGCATGTGCTTGTGTGTGAGGCGTCTCTCTCTTCGTCTCCTGTTTGC
GCAAACGCATAGACTGCACTGAGAAAATCGATTACCTATTTTTTATGAATGAATATTTGCACTATTACTA
TTCAAAACTATTAAGATAGCAATCACATTCAATAGCCAAATACTATACCACCTGAGCGATGCAACGAAAT
GATCAATTTGAGCAAAAATGCTGCATATTTAGGACGGCATCATTATAGAAATGCTTCTTGCTGTGTACTT
TTCTCTCGTCTGGCAGCTGTTTCGCCGTTATTGTTAAAACCGGCTTAAGTTAGGTGTGTTTTCTACGACT
AGTGATGCCCCTACTAGAAGATGTGTGTTGCACAAATGTCCCTGAATAACCAATTTGAAGTGCAGATAGC
AGTAAACGTAAGCTAATATGAATATTATTTAACTGTAATGTTTTAATATCGCTGGACATTACTAATAAAC
CCACTATAAACACATGTACATATGTATGTTTTGGCATACAATGAGTAGTTGGGGAAAAAATGTGTAAAAG
CACCGTGACCATCACAGCATAAAGATAACCAGCTGAAGTATCGAATATGAGTAACCCCCAAATTGAATCA
CATGCCGCAACTGATAGGACCCATGGAAGTACACTCTTCATGGCGATATACAAGACACACACAAGCACGA
ACACCCAGTTGCGGAGGAAATTCTCCGTAAATGAAAACCCAATCGGCGAACAATTCATACCCATATATGG
TAAAAGTTTTGAACGCGACTTGAGAGCGGAGAGCATTGCGGCTGATAAGGTTTTAGCGCTAAGCGGGCTT
TATAAAACGGGCTGCGGGACCAGTTTTCATATCACTACCGTTTGAGTTCTTGTGCTGTGTGGATACTCCT
CCCGACACAAAGCCGCTCCATCAGCCAGCAGTCGTCTAATCCAGAGACCCCGGATCGGGGTACCAACATG
GTGAGCAAGGGCGAGGAGCTGTTCACCGGGGTGGTGCCCATCCTGGTCGAGCTGGACGGCGACGTAAACG
GCCACAAGTTCAGCGTGTCCGGCGAGGGCGAGGGCGATGCCACCTACGGCAAGCTGACCCTGAAGTTCAT
CTGCACCACCGGCAAGCTGCCCGTGCCCTGGCCCACCCTCGTGACCACCCTGACCTACGGCGTGCAGTGC
TTCAGCCGCTACCCCGACCACATGAAGCAGCACGACTTCTTCAAGTCCGCCATGCCCGAAGGCTACGTCC
AGGAGCGCACCATCTTCTTCAAGGACGACGGCAACTACAAGACCCGCGCCGAGGTGAAGTTCGAGGGCGA
CACCCTGGTGAACCGCATCGAGCTGAAGGGCATCGACTTCAAGGAGGACGGCAACATCCTGGGGCACAAG
CTGGAGTACAACTACAACAGCCACAACGTCTATATCATGGCCGACAAGCAGAAGAACGGCATCAAGGTGA
ACTTCAAGATCCGCCACAACATCGAGGACGGCAGCGTGCAGCTCGCCGACCACTACCAGCAGAACACCCC
CATCGGCGACGGCCCCGTGCTGCTGCCCGACAACCACTACCTGAGCACCCAGTCCGCCCTGAGCAAAGAC
CCCAACGAGAAGCGCGATCACATGGTCCTGCTGGAGTTCGTGACCGCCGCCGGGATCACTCTCGGCATGG
ACGAGCTGTACAAGCCAAGCTTAATTAAGATGAGTGCTCAACCGAGTCCGCATATGAATCCTCAGCAGCA
GCAGCAGCAGCAACAGCAGCAGCAGCAGACCGAGCAGGAGAAGGTGTACCAGTGGATCAATGAGCTGGCC
CATCCGGACACGCGTGAAACCGCTCTGCTCGAGCTAAGCAAGAAGCGTGAGACGGACCTGGCCCCCATGC
TGTGGAACAGCTTCGGGACCGCCTGCGCCCTGTTGCAGGAGATTGTTAACATCTACCCATCGATAACGCC
GCCCACTTTGACGGCCCACCAGTCGAACCGCGTGTGCAACGCCCTGGCGCTGCTGCAGTGCGTCGCCTCG
CACCCGGAGACTCGCACGGCCTTCCTGCAGGCCCAGATACCGCTGTACTTGTACCCTTTCTTGTCGACCA
CGTCCAAGACCAGGCCCTTCGAGGATTTGCGCCTGACCAGTTTGTGGGTGATTGGTGCTCTGGTCAAGAC
CGACGAACAGGAGGTGATCACCTTTCTGCTGACCACCGAGATCGTGCCCCTTTGTCTGAGCATCATGGAC
AGCGGATCGGAGCTGAGCAAGACTGTGGCCACTTTCATCATCCAGAAGATCCTGCTCGATGAGTCGGGTC
TGTCGTACATCTGCCAGACCTACGAACGCTTTTCGCACGTGGCCATCACCCTGGGCAAAATGGTCATCCA
GCTGGCGAAGGATCCATGCGCCCGGCTGTTGAAGCATGTGGTGCGCTGCTATCTGCGTCTTTCGGACAAT
ACACGCGCTCGCAAGGCCCTGGGACAGTGTCTGCCCGATCAGCTGCGTGACGGCACCTTTGCGCTGTGCC
TGCAAGAGGACAAGTCGACCAAGCAGTGGCTGCAGATGCTGCTCAAGAACCTGGAACTCGGCGCCACTCC
GCAGCAGATCGGCATGTCGCCACTGGGCTCCTAGTCTAGAGGGCCCGCGGTTCGAAGGTAAGCCTATCCC
TAACCCTCTCCTCGGTCTCGATTCTACGCGTACCGGTCATCATCACCATCACCATTGAGTTTAAACCCGC
TGATCAGCCTCGACTGTGCCTTCTAAGGCCTGAGCTCGCTGATCAGCCTCGATCGAGGATCCAGACATGA
TAAGATACATTGATGAGTTTGGACAAACCACAACTAGAATGCAGTGAAAAAAATGCTTTATTTGTGAAAT
TTGTGATGCTATTGCTTTATTTGTAACCATTATAAGCTGCAATAAACAAGTTAACAACAACAATTGCATT
CATTTTATGTTTCAGGTTCAGGGGGAGGTGTGGGAGGTTTTTTAAAGCAAGTAAAACCTCTACAAATGTG
GTATGGCTGATTATGATCAGTCGACCGATGCCCTTGAGAGCCTTCAACCCAGTCAGCTCCTTCCGGTGGG
CGCGGGGCATGACTATCGTCGCCGCACTTATGACTGTCTTCTTTATCATGCAACTCGTAGGACAGGTGCC
GGCAGCGCTCTGGGTCATTTTCGGCGAGGACCGCTTTCGCTGGAGCGCGACGATGATCGGCCTGTCGCTT
GCGGTATTCGGAATCTTGCACGCCCTCGCTCAAGCCTTCGTCACTGGTCCCGCCACCAAACGTTTCGGCG
AGAAGCAGGCCATTATCGCCGGCATGGCGGCCGACGCGCTGGGCTACGTCTTGCTGGCGTTCGCGACGCG
AGGCTGGATGGCCTTCCCCATTATGATTCTTCTCGCTTCCGGCGGCATCGGGATGCCCGCGTTGCAGGCC
ATGCTGTCCAGGCAGGTAGATGACGACCATCAGGGACAGCTTCAAGGATCGCTCGCGGCTCTTACCAGCC
AGCAAAAGGCCAGGAACCGTAAAAAGGCCGCGTTGCTGGCGTTTTTCCATAGGCTCCGCCCCCCTGACGA
GCATCACAAAAATCGACGCTCAAGTCAGAGGTGGCGAAACCCGACAGGACTATAAAGATACCAGGCGTTT
CCCCCTGGAAGCTCCCTCGTGCGCTCTCCTGTTCCGACCCTGCCGCTTACCGGATACCTGTCCGCCTTTC
TCCCTTCGGGAAGCGTGGCGCTTTCTCAATGCTCACGCTGTAGGTATCTCAGTTCGGTGTAGGTCGTTCG
CTCCAAGCTGGGCTGTGTGCACGAACCCCCCGTTCAGCCCGACCGCTGCGCCTTATCCGGTAACTATCGT
CTTGAGTCCAACCCGGTAAGACACGACTTATCGCCACTGGCAGCAGCCACTGGTAACAGGATTAGCAGAG
CGAGGTATGTAGGCGGTGCTACAGAGTTCTTGAAGTGGTGGCCTAACTACGGCTACACTAGAAGGACAGT
ATTTGGTATCTGCGCTCTGCTGAAGCCAGTTACCTTCGGAAAAAGAGTTGGTAGCTCTTGATCCGGCAAA
CAAACCACCGCTGGTAGCGGTGGTTTTTTTGTTTGCAAGCAGCAGATTACGCGCAGAAAAAAAGGATCTC
AAGAAGATCCTTTGATCTTTTCTACGGGGTCTGACGCTCAGTGGAACGAAAACTCACGTTAAGGGATTTT
GGTCATGAGATTATCAAAAAGGATCTTCACCTAGATCCTTTTAAATTAAAAATGAAGTTTTAAATCAATC
TAAAGTATATATGAGTAAACTTGGTCTGACAGTTACCAATGCTTAATCAGTGAGGCACCTATCTCAGCGA
TCTGTCTATTTCGTTCATCCATAGTTGCCTGACTCCCCGTCGTGTAGATAACTACGATACGGGAGGGCTT
ACCATCTGGCCCCAGTGCTGCAATGATACCGCGAGACCCACGCTCACCGGCTCCAGATTTATCAGCAATA
AACCAGCCAGCCGGAAGGGCCGAGCGCAGAAGTGGTCCTGCAACTTTATCCGCCTCCATCCAGTCTATTA
ATTGTTGCCGGGAAGCTAGAGTAAGTAGTTCGCCAGTTAATAGTTTGCGCAACGTTGTTGCCATTGCTGC
AGGCATCGTGGTGTCACGCTCGTCGTTTGGTATGGCTTCATTCAGCTCCGGTTCCCAACGATCAAGGCGA
GTTACATGATCCCCCATGTTGTGCAAAAAAGCGGTTAGCTCCTTCGGTCCTCCGATCGTTGTCAGAAGTA
AGTTGGCCGCAGTGTTATCACTCATGGTTATGGCAGCACTGCATAATTCTCTTACTGTCATGCCATCCGT
AAGATGCTTTTCTGTGACTGGTGAGTACTCAACCAAGTCATTCTGAGAATAGTGTATGCGGCGACCGAGT
TGCTCTTGCCCGGCGTCAACACGGGATAATACCGCGCCACATAGCAGAACTTTAAAAGTGCTCATCATTG
GAAAACGTTCTTCGGGGCGAAAACTCTCAAGGATCTTACCGCTGTTGAGATCCAGTTCGATGTAACCCAC
TCGTGCACCCAACTGATCTTCAGCATCTTTTACTTTCACCAGCGTTTCTGGGTGAGCAAAAACAGGAAGG
CAAAATGCCGCAAAAAAGGGAATAAGGGCGACACGGAAATGTTGAATACTCATACTCTTCCTTTTTCAAT
ATTATTGAAGCATTTATCAGGGTTATTGTCTCATGAGCGGATACATATTTGAATGTATTTAGAAAAATAA
ACAAATAGGGGTTCCGCGCACATTTCCCCGAAAAGTGCCACCTGACGTCTAAGAAACCATTATTATCATG
ACATTAACCTATAAAAATAGGCGTATCACGAGGCCCTTTCGT
Features (pLannotate 1.2.2; 10 found; start..end, strand, type, name):
     56..2568    +  promoter       Ac5 promoter: Drosophila melanogaster actin 5C promoter
   2588..3304    +  CDS            EGFP: EGFP is a basic (constitutively fluorescent) green fluorescent protein published in 1996, derived from Aequorea victoria. It is reported to be a rapidly-maturing weak dimer with moderate acid sensitivity.
   3392..4222    +  CDS            CNOT9 (fragment): CNOT9_HUMAN - Also known as RCD1, RQCD1. Experimental evidence at protein level: Swiss-Prot protein existence level 1. Component of the CCR4-NOT complex which is one of the major cellular mRNA deadenylases and is linked to various cellular processes including bulk mRNA degradation, miRNA-mediated repression, translational repression during translational initiation and general transcription regulation. Additional complex functions may be a consequence of its influence on mRNA expression. Involved in down- regulation of MYB- and JUN-dependent transcription. May play a role in cell differentiatio
   4257..4298    +  CDS            V5 tag: epitope tag from simian virus 5
   4398..4532    -  polyA_signal   SV40 poly(A) signal: SV40 polyadenylation signal
   4555..4639    -  CDS            large T antigen (fragment): large T antigen from SV40 (simian virus 40)
   4640..5110    +  CDS            TcR (fragment): tetracycline efflux protein; tet; confers resistance to tetracycline
   5154..5742    -  rep_origin     ori: high-copy-number ColE1/pMB1/pBR322/pUC origin of replication
   5913..6773    -  CDS            AmpR: β-lactamase; bla; confers resistance to ampicillin, carbenicillin, and related antibiotics
   6774..6878    -  promoter       AmpR promoter: bla
