[The description below was written by a language model from this plasmid's Addgene catalogue record and pLannotate feature annotations shown in this document.]
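Description:
pAc5.1B-EGFP-DmCaf40-Y139DG146E_AE is an insect-cell expression plasmid of about 7 kb that produces a GFP-tagged mutant of the Drosophila melanogaster CAF40 protein (gene Rcd-1/CG14213). The catalogue lists the backbone as unknown, although the name and the annotated parts point to a pAc5.1-type vector. In bacteria it is maintained through a ColE1/pUC-type origin and selected with ampicillin via the β-lactamase gene and its own promoter. The record describes it as low copy even though the origin is annotated as a high-copy type. Short fragments annotated as tetracycline resistance and SV40 large T antigen appear to be non-functional backbone remnants.

Expression is driven by the constitutive Drosophila actin 5C (Ac5) promoter, which is followed by an EGFP coding sequence and then the CAF40 open reading frame, giving an N-terminal EGFP fusion. The annotation tool labelled the insert as a fragment of human CNOT9, which is the conserved ortholog; according to the record the insert is the fly sequence, taken from an NCBI reference transcript. A V5 epitope tag lies downstream of the insert, but the record does not indicate whether it is in frame or separated from the insert by a stop codon. An SV40 polyadenylation signal follows, though it is annotated on the opposite strand to the cassette.

The insert carries two substitutions, Y139D and G146E. CAF40 is a subunit of the CCR4-NOT deadenylase complex, and the associated study concerns a CAF40-binding motif that recruits this complex to mRNAs targeted by Drosophila Roquin. The mutant is therefore plausibly meant to disrupt that binding surface in interaction or localization experiments in fly cells, although the record does not state the effect of the mutations.
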