Addgene plasmid #148589: pAc5.1B-EGFP-DmCaf40-Y139DG146E_AE
Purpose: Insect Expression of DmCaf40-Y139DG146E
Depositing lab: Elisa Izaurralde. Depositing organization: Max Planck Institute for Developmental Biology. Publication: A CAF40-binding motif facilitates recruitment of the CCR4-NOT complex to mRNAs targeted by Drosophila Roquin. Sgromo A, Raisch T, Bawankar P, Bhandari D, Chen Y, Kuzuoglu-Ozturk D, Weichenrieder O, Izaurralde E. Nat Commun. 2017 Feb 6;8:14307. doi: 10.1038/ncomms14307. PubMed 28165457.
Backbone
  Vector backbone: Unknown
  Vector type: Insect Expression
Growth in bacteria
  Bacterial resistance: Ampicillin, 100 μg/mL
  Growth temperature: 37°C
  Growth strain: DH5alpha
  Copy number: Low Copy
Gene/Insert
  Gene/Insert name: DmCaf40-Y139DG146E
  Species: D. melanogaster (fly)
  Entrez Gene: Rcd-1 (a.k.a. Dmel_CG14213, CAF40, CG14213, Caf40, Dmel\CG14213, Drcd-1)
  Cloning method: Unknown
Terms and licenses: Academic/Nonprofit Terms; Industry Terms: Not Available to Industry
Depositor comments: ORF extracted from NCBI:NM_167675.1 Plasmids from this collection were made available to the research community and donated after the lab closed. Please note that the sequence provided by the depositing laboratory may be theoretical/predicted or based on Sanger sequencing results. There may be discrepancies between sequencing results obtained by Addgene and the depositor sequence. If an Addgene verified sequence is not available, please contact before placing your order to request that our lab fully sequence the plasmid.
How to cite: pAc5.1B-EGFP-DmCaf40-Y139DG146E_AE was a gift from Elisa Izaurralde (Addgene plasmid # 148589 ; http://n2t.net/addgene:148589 ; RRID:Addgene_148589)
